>Addgene plasmid #144851 | TFORF3375 | addgene full sequence | sequence record 404427 | Addgene NGS Result
TTAATGTAGTCTTATGCAATACTCTTGTAGTCTTGCAACATGGTAACGATGAGTTAGCAACATGCCTTAC
AAGGAGAGAAAAAGCACCGTGCATGCCGATTGGTGGAAGTAAGGTGGTACGATCGTGCCTTATTAGGAAG
GCAACAGACGGGTCTGACATGGATTGGACGAACCACTGAATTGCCGCATTGCAGAGATATTGTATTTAAG
TGCCTAGCTCGATACATAAACGGGTCTCTCTGGTTAGACCAGATCTGAGCCTGGGAGCTCTCTGGCTAAC
TAGGGAACCCACTGCTTAAGCCTCAATAAAGCTTGCCTTGAGTGCTTCAAGTAGTGTGTGCCCGTCTGTT
GTGTGACTCTGGTAACTAGAGATCCCTCAGACCCTTTTAGTCAGTGTGGAAAATCTCTAGCAGTGGCGCC
CGAACAGGGACTTGAAAGCGAAAGGGAAACCAGAGGAGCTCTCTCGACGCAGGACTCGGCTTGCTGAAGC
GCGCACGGCAAGAGGCGAGGGGCGGCGACTGGTGAGTACGCCAAAAATTTTGACTAGCGGAGGCTAGAAG
GAGAGAGATGGGTGCGAGAGCGTCAGTATTAAGCGGGGGAGAATTAGATCGCGATGGGAAAAAATTCGGT
TAAGGCCAGGGGGAAAGAAAAAATATAAATTAAAACATATAGTATGGGCAAGCAGGGAGCTAGAACGATT
CGCAGTTAATCCTGGCCTGTTAGAAACATCAGAAGGCTGTAGACAAATACTGGGACAGCTACAACCATCC
CTTCAGACAGGATCAGAAGAACTTAGATCATTATATAATACAGTAGCAACCCTCTATTGTGTGCATCAAA
GGATAGAGATAAAAGACACCAAGGAAGCTTTAGACAAGATAGAGGAAGAGCAAAACAAAAGTAAGACCAC
CGCACAGCAAGCGGCCGCTGATCTTCAGACCTGGAGGAGGAGATATGAGGGACAATTGGAGAAGTGAATT
ATATAAATATAAAGTAGTAAAAATTGAACCATTAGGAGTAGCACCCACCAAGGCAAAGAGAAGAGTGGTG
CAGAGAGAAAAAAGAGCAGTGGGAATAGGAGCTTTGTTCCTTGGGTTCTTGGGAGCAGCAGGAAGCACTA
TGGGCGCAGCGTCAATGACGCTGACGGTACAGGCCAGACAATTATTGTCTGGTATAGTGCAGCAGCAGAA
CAATTTGCTGAGGGCTATTGAGGCGCAACAGCATCTGTTGCAACTCACAGTCTGGGGCATCAAGCAGCTC
CAGGCAAGAATCCTGGCTGTGGAAAGATACCTAAAGGATCAACAGCTCCTGGGGATTTGGGGTTGCTCTG
GAAAACTCATTTGCACCACTGCTGTGCCTTGGAATGCTAGTTGGAGTAATAAATCTCTGGAACAGATTTG
GAATCACACGACCTGGATGGAGTGGGACAGAGAAATTAACAATTACACAAGCTTAATACACTCCTTAATT
GAAGAATCGCAAAACCAGCAAGAAAAGAATGAACAAGAATTATTGGAATTAGATAAATGGGCAAGTTTGT
GGAATTGGTTTAACATAACAAATTGGCTGTGGTATATAAAATTATTCATAATGATAGTAGGAGGCTTGGT
AGGTTTAAGAATAGTTTTTGCTGTACTTTCTATAGTGAATAGAGTTAGGCAGGGATATTCACCATTATCG
TTTCAGACCCACCTCCCAACCCCGAGGGGACCCATGCATTGCATCTCAATTAGTCAGCAACCAGGTGTGG
AAAGTCCCCAGGCTCCCCAGCAGGCAGAAGTATGCAAAGCATGCGTCTCAATTAGTCAGCAACCATAGTC
CCGCCCCTAACTCCGCCCATCCCGCCCCTAACTCCGCCCAGTTCCGCCCATTCTCCGCCCCATGGCTGAC
TAATTTTTTTTATTTATGCAGAGGCCGAGGCCGCCTCGGCCTCTGAGCTATTCCAGAAGTAGTGAGGAGG
CTTTTTTGGAGGCCTAGGCTTTTGCAAAAAGCTTTCTAGAGGTACCACCGGAGCTTACCATGACCGAGTA
CAAGCCCACGGTGCGCCTCGCCACCCGCGACGACGTCCCCAGGGCCGTACGCACCCTCGCCGCCGCGTTC
GCCGACTACCCCGCCACGCGCCACACCGTCGATCCGGACCGCCACATCGAGCGGGTCACCGAGCTGCAAG
AACTCTTCCTCACGCGCGTCGGGCTCGACATCGGCAAGGTGTGGGTCGCGGACGACGGCGCCGCCGTGGC
GGTCTGGACCACGCCGGAGAGCGTCGAAGCGGGGGCGGTGTTCGCCGAGATCGGCCCGCGCATGGCCGAG
TTGAGCGGTTCCCGGCTGGCCGCGCAGCAACAGATGGAAGGCCTCCTGGCGCCGCACCGGCCCAAGGAGC
CCGCGTGGTTCCTGGCCACCGTCGGCGTCTCGCCCGACCACCAGGGCAAGGGTCTGGGCAGCGCCGTCGT
GCTCCCCGGAGTGGAGGCGGCCGAGCGCGCCGGGGTGCCCGCCTTCCTGGAGACCTCCGCGCCCCGCAAC
CTCCCCTTCTACGAGCGGCTCGGCTTCACCGTCACCGCCGACGTCGAGGTGCCCGAAGGACCGCGCACCT
GGTGCATGACCCGCAAGCCCGGTGCCAGTTAACGAATTCTAGATCTTGAGACAAATGGCAGTATTCATCC
ACAATTTTAAAAGAAAAGGGGGGATTGGGGGGTACAGTGCAGGGGAAAGAATAGTAGACATAATAGCAAC
AGACATACAAACTAAAGAATTACAAAAACAAATTACAAAAATTCAAAATTTTCGGGTTTATTACAGGGAC
AGCAGAGATCCACTTTGGCGCCGGCTCGAGGCCTGCAGGTGCAAAGATGGATAAAGTTTTAAACAGAGAG
GAATCTTTGCAGCTAATGGACCTTCTAGGTCTTGAAAGGAGTGGGAATTGGCTCCGGTGCCCGTCAGTGG
GCAGAGCGCACATCGCCCACAGTCCCCGAGAAGTTGGGGGGAGGGGTCGGCAATTGAACCGGTGCCTAGA
GAAGGTGGCGCGGGGTAAACTGGGAAAGTGATGTCGTGTACTGGCTCCGCCTTTTTCCCGAGGGTGGGGG
AGAACCGTATATAAGTGCAGTAGTCGCCGTGAACGTTCTTTTTCGCAACGGGTTTGCCGCCAGAACACAG
GTAAGTGCCGTGTGTGGTTCCCGCGGGCCTGGCCTCTTTACGGGTTATGGCCCTTGCGTGCCTTGAATTA
CTTCCACCTGGCTGCAGTACGTGATTCTTGATCCCGAGCTTCGGGTTGGAAGTGGGTGGGAGAGTTCGAG
GCCTTGCGCTTAAGGAGCCCCTTCGCCTCGTGCTTGAGTTGAGGCCTGGCCTGGGCGCTGGGGCCGCCGC
GTGCGAATCTGGTGGCACCTTCGCGCCTGTCTCGCTGCTTTCGATAAGTCTCTAGCCATTTAAAATTTTT
GATGACCTGCTGCGACGCTTTTTTTCTGGCAAGATAGTCTTGTAAATGCGGGCCAAGATCTGCACACTGG
TATTTCGGTTTTTGGGGCCGCGGGCGGCGACGGGGCCCGTGCGTCCCAGCGCACATGTTCGGCGAGGCGG
GGCCTGCGAGCGCGGCCACCGAGAATCGGACGGGGGTAGTCTCAAGCTGGCCGGCCTGCTCTGGTGCCTG
GCCTCGCGCCGCCGTGTATCGCCCCGCCCTGGGCGGCAAGGCTGGCCCGGTCGGCACCAGTTGCGTGAGC
GGAAAGATGGCCGCTTCCCGGCCCTGCTGCAGGGAGCTCAAAATGGAGGACGCGGCGCTCGGGAGAGCGG
GCGGGTGAGTCACCCACACAAAGGAAAAGGGCCTTTCCGTCCTCAGCCGTCGCTTCATGTGACTCCACGG
AGTACCGGGCGCCGTCCAGGCACCTCGATTAGTTCTCGAGCTTTTGGAGTACGTCGTCTTTAGGTTGGGG
GGAGGGGTTTTATGCGATGGAGTTTCCCCACACTGAGTGGGTGGAGACTGAAGTTAGGCCAGCTTGGCAC
TTGATGTAATTCTCCTTGGAATTTGCCCTTTTTGAGTTTGGATCTTGGTTCATTCTCAAGCCTCAGACAG
TGGTTCAAAGTTTTTTTCTTCCATTTCAGGTGTCGTGAGGCTAGCATCGATTGATCAACAAGTTTGTACA
AAAAAGTTGGCATGTCGGACAGTGATCTAGGTGAGGACGAAGGCCTCCTCTCCCTGGCGGGCAAAAGGAA
GCGCAGGGGGAACCTGCCCAAGGAGTCGGTGAAGATCCTCCGGGACTGGCTGTACTTGCACCGCTACAAC
GCCTACCCCTCAGAGCAGGAGAAGCTGAGCCTTTCTGGACAGACCAACCTGTCAGTGCTGCAAATATGTA
ACTGGTTCATCAATGCCCGGCGGCGGCTTCTCCCAGACATGCTTCGGAAGGATGGCAAAGACCCTAATCA
GTTTACCATTTCCCGCCGCGGGGGTAAGGCCTCAGATGTGGCCCTCCCCCGTGGCAGCAGCCCCTCAGTG
CTGGCTGTGTCTGTCCCAGCCCCCACCAATGTGCTCTCCCTGTCTGTGTGCTCCATGCCGCTTCACTCAG
GCCAGGGGGAAAAGCCAGCAGCCCCTTTCCCACGTGGGGAGCTGGAGTCTCCCAAGCCCCTGGTGACCCC
TGGTAGCACACTTACTCTGCTGACCAGGGCTGAGGCTGGAAGCCCCACAGGTGGACTCTTCAACACGCCA
CCACCCACACCCCCAGAGCAGGACAAAGAGGACTTCAGCAGCTTCCAGCTGCTGGTGGAGGTGGCGCTAC
AGAGGGCTGCTGAGATGGAGCTTCAGAAGCAGCAGGACCCATCACTCCCATTACTGCACACTCCCATCCC
TTTAGTCTCTGAAAATCCCCAGTACCCAACTTTCTTGTACAAAGTGGTTGATATCGGTAAGCCTATCCCT
AACCCTCTCCTCGGTCTCGATTCTACGTAGTAATGAACTAGTCCGTAACTTGAAAGTATTTCGATTTCTT
GGCTTTATATATCTTGTGGAAAGGACGAACTGGGTCACAGTAGTGATTACCCACGCGTTAAGTCGACAAT
CAACCTCTGGATTACAAAATTTGTGAAAGATTGACTGGTATTCTTAACTATGTTGCTCCTTTTACGCTAT
GTGGATACGCTGCTTTAATGCCTTTGTATCATGCTATTGCTTCCCGTATGGCTTTCATTTTCTCCTCCTT
GTATAAATCCTGGTTGCTGTCTCTTTATGAGGAGTTGTGGCCCGTTGTCAGGCAACGTGGCGTGGTGTGC
ACTGTGTTTGCTGACGCAACCCCCACTGGTTGGGGCATTGCCACCACCTGTCAGCTCCTTTCCGGGACTT
TCGCTTTCCCCCTCCCTATTGCCACGGCGGAACTCATCGCCGCCTGCCTTGCCCGCTGCTGGACAGGGGC
TCGGCTGTTGGGCACTGACAATTCCGTGGTGTTGTCGGGGAAATCATCGTCCTTTCCTTGGCTGCTCGCC
TGTGTTGCCACCTGGATTCTGCGCGGGACGTCCTTCTGCTACGTCCCTTCGGCCCTCAATCCAGCGGACC
TTCCTTCCCGCGGCCTGCTGCCGGCTCTGCGGCCTCTTCCGCGTCTTCGCCTTCGCCCTCAGACGAGTCG
GATCTCCCTTTGGGCCGCCTCCCCGCGTCGACTTTAAGACCAATGACTTACAAGGCAGCTGTAGATCTTA
GCCACTTTTTAAAAGAAAAGGGGGGACTGGAAGGGCTAATTCACTCCCAACGAAGACAAGATCTGCTTTT
TGCTTGTACTGGGTCTCTCTGGTTAGACCAGATCTGAGCCTGGGAGCTCTCTGGCTAACTAGGGAACCCA
CTGCTTAAGCCTCAATAAAGCTTGCCTTGAGTGCTTCAAGTAGTGTGTGCCCGTCTGTTGTGTGACTCTG
GTAACTAGAGATCCCTCAGACCCTTTTAGTCAGTGTGGAAAATCTCTAGCAGTACGTATAGTAGTTCATG
TCATCTTATTATTCAGTATTTATAACTTGCAAAGAAATGAATATCAGAGAGTGAGAGGAACTTGTTTATT
GCAGCTTATAATGGTTACAAATAAAGCAATAGCATCACAAATTTCACAAATAAAGCATTTTTTTCACTGC
ATTCTAGTTGTGGTTTGTCCAAACTCATCAATGTATCTTATCATGTCTGGCTCTAGCTATCCCGCCCCTA
ACTCCGCCCATCCCGCCCCTAACTCCGCCCAGTTCCGCCCATTCTCCGCCCCATGGCTGACTAATTTTTT
TTATTTATGCAGAGGCCGAGGCCGCCTCGGCCTCTGAGCTATTCCAGAAGTAGTGAGGAGGCTTTTTTGG
AGGCCTAGGGACGTACCCAATTCGCCCTATAGTGAGTCGTATTACGCGCGCTCACTGGCCGTCGTTTTAC
AACGTCGTGACTGGGAAAACCCTGGCGTTACCCAACTTAATCGCCTTGCAGCACATCCCCCTTTCGCCAG
CTGGCGTAATAGCGAAGAGGCCCGCACCGATCGCCCTTCCCAACAGTTGCGCAGCCTGAATGGCGAATGG
G
[124 nt withheld, positions 6512-6635]
C
[91 nt withheld, positions 6637-6727]
A
[49 nt withheld, positions 6729-6777]
CCTTTGACGTTGGAGTCCACGTTCTTT
[37 nt withheld, positions 6805-6841]
ACCCTATCTCGGTCTATTCTTTTGATTTATAAGGGATTTTGCCGATTTCGGCCTATTGGTTAAAAAATGA
GCTGATTTAACAAAAATTTAACGCGAATTTTAACAAAATATTAACGCTTACAATTTAGGTGGCACTTTTC
GGGGAAATGTGCGCGGAACCCCTATTTGTTTATTTTTCTAAATACATTCAAATATGTATCCGCTCATGAG
ACAATAACCCTGATAAATGCTTCAATAATATTGAAAAAGGAAGAGTATGAGTATTCAACATTTCCGTGTC
GCCCTTATTCCCTTTTTTGCGGCATTTTGCCTTCCTGTTTTTGCTCACCCAGAAACGCTGGTGAAAGTAA
AAGATGCTGAAGATCAGTTGGGTGCACGAGTGGGTTACATCGAACTGGATCTCAACAGCGGTAAGATCCT
TGAGAGTTTTCGCCCCGAAGAACGTTTTCCAATGATGAGCACTTTTAAAGTTCTGCTATGTGGCGCGGTA
TTATCCCGTATTGACGCCGGGCAAGAGCAACTCGGTCGCCGCATACACTATTCTCAGAATGACTTGGTTG
AGTACTCACCAGTCACAGAAAAGCATCTTACGGATGGCATGACAGTAAGAGAATTATGCAGTGCTGCCAT
AACCATGAGTGATAACACTGCGGCCAACTTACTTCTGACAACGATCGGAGGACCGAAGGAGCTAACCGCT
TTTTTGCACAACATGGGGGATCATGTAACTCGCCTTGATCGTTGGGAACCGGAGCTGAATGAAGCCATAC
CAAACGACGAGCGTGACACCACGATGCCTGTAGCAATGGCAACAACGTTGCGCAAACTATTAACTGGCGA
ACTACTTACTCTAGCTTCCCGGCAACAATTAATAGACTGGATGGAGGCGGATAAAGTTGCAGGACCACTT
CTGCGCTCGGCCCTTCCGGCTGGCTGGTTTATTGCTGATAAATCTGGAGCCGGTGAGCGTGGGTCTCGCG
GTATCATTGCAGCACTGGGGCCAGATGGTAAGCCCTCCCGTATCGTAGTTATCTACACGACGGGGAGTCA
GGCAACTATGGATGAACGAAATAGACAGATCGCTGAGATAGGTGCCTCACTGATTAAGCATTGGTAACTG
TCAGACCAAGTTTACTCATATATACTTTAGATTGATTTAAAACTTCATTTTTAATTTAAAAGGATCTAGG
TGAAGATCCTTTTTGATAATCTCATGACCAAAATCCCTTAACGTGAGTTTTCGTTCCACTGAGCGTCAGA
CCCCGTAGAAAAGATCAAAGGATCTTCTTGAGATCCTTTTTTTCTGCGCGTAATCTGCTGCTTGCAAACA
AAAAAACCACCGCTACCAGCGGTGGTTTGTTTGCCGGATCAAGAGCTACCAACTCTTTTTCCGAAGGTAA
CTGGCTTCAGCAGAGCGCAGATACCAAATACTGTTCTTCTAGTGTAGCCGTAGTTAGGCCACCACTTCAA
GAACTCTGTAGCACCGCCTACATACCTCGCTCTGCTAATCCTGTTACCAGTGGCTGCTGCCAGTGGCGAT
AAGTCGTGTCTTACCGGGTTGGACTCAAGACGATAGTTACCGGATAAGGCGCAGCGGTCGGGCTGAACGG
GGGGTTCGTGCACACAGCCCAGCTTGGAGCGAACGACCTACACCGAACTGAGATACCTACAGCGTGAGCT
ATGAGAAAGCGCCACGCTTCCCGAAGGGAGAAAGGCGGACAGGTATCCGGTAAGCGGCAGGGTCGGAACA
GGAGAGCGCACGAGGGAGCTTCCAGGGGGAAACGCCTGGTATCTTTATAGTCCTGTCGGGTTTCGCCACC
TCTGACTTGAGCGTCGATTTTTGTGATGCTCGTCAGGGGGGCGGAGCCTATGGAAAAACGCCAGCAACGC
GGCCTTTTTACGGTTCCTGGCCTTTTGCTGGCCTTTTGCTCACATGTTCTTTCCTGCGTTATCCCCTGAT
TCTGTGGATAACCGTATTACCGCCTTTGAGTGAGCTGATACCGCTCGCCGCAGCCGAACGACCGAGCGCA
GCGAGTCAGTGAGCGAGGAAGCGGAAGAGCGCCCAATACGCAAACCGCCTCTCCCCGCGCGTTGGCCGAT
TCATTAATGCAGCTGGCACGACAGGTTTCCCGACTGGAAAGCGGGCAGTGAGCGCAACGCAATTAATGTG
AGTTAGCTCACTCATTAGGCACCCCAGGCTTTACACTTTATGCTTCCGGCTCGTATGTTGTGTGGAATTG
TGAGCGGATAACAATTTCACACAGGAAACAGCTATGACCATGATTACGCCAAGCGCGCAATTAACCCTCA
CTAAAGGGAACAAAAGCTGGAGCTGCAAGC
Features (pLannotate 1.2.2; 34 found; start..end, strand, type, name):
      5..231     +  promoter       RSV promoter: Rous sarcoma virus enhancer/promoter
    232..412     +  LTR            5' LTR (truncated): truncated 5' long terminal repeat (LTR) from HIV-1
    459..584     +  misc_feature   HIV-1 Ψ: packaging signal of human immunodeficiency virus type 1
    568..931     +  CDS            HIV-1 gag (fragment): gag protein from human immunodeficiency virus 1; gag
   1077..1310    +  misc_feature   RRE: The Rev response element (RRE) of HIV-1 allows for Rev-dependent mRNA export from the nucleus to the cytoplasm.
   1687..1713    +  CDS            Rev (fragment): human immunodeficiency virus 1 (HIV-1) Rev protein; rev; enhances nuclear export of unspliced and incompletely spliced viral mRNAs
   1720..1743    +  promoter       SV40 promoter (fragment): SV40 early promoter
   1744..1815    +  promoter       SV40 promoter (fragment): SV40 enhancer and early promoter
   1839..1974    +  rep_origin     SV40 ori: SV40 origin of replication
   2020..2616    +  CDS            PuroR (fragment): puromycin N-acetyltransferase; pac from Streptomyces; confers resistance to puromycin
   2665..2782    +  misc_feature   cPPT/CTS: central polypurine tract and central termination sequence of HIV-1
   2847..2913    +  CDS            small t antigen (fragment): SV40 (simian virus 40) small t antigen
   2920..4098    +  promoter       EF-1α promoter: strong constitutive promoter for human elongation factor EF-1α
   4119..4136    +  protein_bind   attB1 (fragment): mutant version of attB; core recombination site for the Gateway® BP reaction BP Clonase™
   4142..4852    +  CDS            TGIF2: TGIF2_HUMAN - Experimental evidence at protein level: Swiss-Prot protein existence level 1. Transcriptional repressor, which probably repress transcription by binding directly the 5'-CTGTCAA-3' DNA sequence or by interacting with TGF-beta activated SMAD proteins. Probably represses transcription via the recruitment of histone deacetylase proteins. From Homo sapiens (Human).
   4854..4878    -  protein_bind   attB2: mutant version of attB; recombination site for the Gateway® BP reaction BP Clonase™
   4886..4927    +  CDS            V5 tag: epitope tag from simian virus 5
   4943..4996    +  promoter       U6 promoter (fragment): RNA polymerase III promoter for human U6 snRNA
   5038..5626    +  misc_feature   WPRE: woodchuck hepatitis virus posttranscriptional regulatory element
   5677..5696    +  misc_feature   cPPT/CTS (fragment): central polypurine tract and central termination sequence of HIV-1
   5698..5931    +  LTR            3' LTR (ΔU3): self-inactivating 3' long terminal repeat (LTR) from HIV-1
   6009..6130    +  polyA_signal   SV40 poly(A) signal: SV40 polyadenylation signal
   6170..6305    +  rep_origin     SV40 ori: SV40 origin of replication
   6326..6344    -  promoter       T7 promoter: promoter for bacteriophage T7 RNA polymerase
   6352..6507    +  CDS            lacZα (fragment): LacZα fragment of β-galactosidase; lacZ fragment
   6512..6940    +  rep_origin     f1 ori (sequence partly withheld): f1 bacteriophage origin of replication; arrow indicates direction of (+) strand synthesis
   6993..7097    +  promoter       AmpR promoter: bla
   7098..7958    +  CDS            AmpR: β-lactamase; bla; confers resistance to ampicillin, carbenicillin, and related antibiotics
   8129..8717    +  rep_origin     ori: high-copy-number ColE1/pMB1/pBR322/pUC origin of replication
   8900..8992    +  CDS            lacI (fragment): lac repressor; lacI; The lac repressor binds to the lac operator to inhibit transcription in E. coli. This inhibition can be relieved by adding lactose or isopropyl-β-D-thiogalactopyranoside (IPTG).
   9005..9026    +  protein_bind   CAP binding site: CAP binding activates transcription in the presence of cAMP. E. coli catabolite activator protein
   9041..9071    +  promoter       lac promoter: promoter for the E. coli lac operon
   9079..9095    +  protein_bind   lac operator: The lac repressor binds to the lac operator to inhibit transcription in E. coli. This inhibition can be relieved by adding lactose or isopropyl-β-D-thiogalactopyranoside (IPTG). lac repressor encoded by lacI
   9140..9158    +  promoter       T3 promoter: promoter for bacteriophage T3 RNA polymerase
