[The description below was written by a language model from this plasmid's Addgene catalogue record and pLannotate feature annotations shown in this document.]
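Description:
TFORF3375 is a third-generation-style, self-inactivating lentiviral expression plasmid built on the pLX_TRC317 backbone, carrying the human transcription factor TGIF2 as one member of a barcoded transcription factor ORF collection. It is maintained in E. coli through a high-copy ColE1/pUC-type origin with ampicillin resistance (AmpR), and also contains an f1 origin and leftover lac/lacZα, T7 and T3 elements from the cloning backbone. The depositor notes that the plasmid can recombine, as is common for LTR-containing vectors.

The viral portion begins with an RSV promoter fused to a truncated HIV-1 5' LTR, which drives production of the genomic RNA in packaging cells, followed by the Ψ packaging signal, a gag fragment, the RRE for Rev-dependent nuclear export, and a cPPT/CTS. It ends in a ΔU3 3' LTR, which inactivates the LTR promoter after integration, with an SV40 polyadenylation signal downstream. Within the provirus, an SV40 promoter drives the puromycin resistance gene for selecting transduced mammalian cells. A separate EF-1α promoter drives the TGIF2 ORF, which encodes a homeobox-type transcriptional repressor linked to TGF-β/SMAD signalling. The ORF was introduced by Gateway cloning and is flanked by attB1 and attB2, with a C-terminal V5 epitope tag following attB2 for detection. A WPRE downstream enhances transcript expression.

According to the record, each construct in the collection carries a unique 24-bp barcode that identifies the transcription factor in pooled overexpression screens; the barcode is not annotated in the feature table, so its position cannot be stated. The intended use is lentiviral overexpression of TGIF2, individually or in pooled screens, such as studies of directed cell differentiation.
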