Addgene plasmid #144851: TFORF3375
Purpose: Lentiviral vector for overexpressing transcription factor ORFs with unique 24-bp barcodes. Barcodes facilitate identification of transcription factors in pooled screens.
Depositing lab: Feng Zhang. Depositing organization: Broad Institute. Publication: A transcription factor atlas of directed differentiation. Joung J, Ma S, Tay T, Geiger-Schuller KR, Kirchgatterer PC, Verdine VK, Guo B, Arias-Garcia MA, Allen WE, Singh A, Kuksenko O, Abudayyeh OO, Gootenberg JS, Fu Z, Macrae RK, Buenrostro JD, Regev A, Zhang F. Cell. 2023 Jan 5;186(1):209-229.e26. doi: 10.1016/j.cell.2022.11.026. PubMed 36608654.
Backbone
  Vector backbone: pLX_TRC317
  Backbone manufacturer: Broad Institute Genetic Perturbation Platform
  Backbone size w/o insert (bp): 8264
  Vector type: Mammalian Expression, Lentiviral
  Selectable markers: Puromycin
Growth in bacteria
  Bacterial resistance: Ampicillin, 100 μg/mL
  Growth temperature: 37°C
  Growth strain: NEB Stable
  Copy number: High Copy
Gene/Insert
  Gene/Insert name: TGIF2
  Species: H. sapiens (human)
  Insert size (bp): 917
  Entrez Gene: TGIF2
  Promoter: EF1a
  Tag / fusion protein: V5 (C terminal on insert)
  Cloning method: Gateway Cloning
  Sequencing primers: 5′ GGGTGGAGACTGAAGTTAGGCCAG; 3′ CACATAGCGTAAAAGGAGCAACATAG
Resource information
  A portion of this plasmid was derived from a plasmid made by: Broad Institute Genetic Perturbation Platform
Terms and licenses: Academic/Nonprofit Terms; Industry Terms: Not Available to Industry
Depositor comments: NM_021809.6 Please test multiple small colonies in case of plasmid recombination. To make this collection available in a timely manner, a portion of this collection was not fully sequenced by Addgene. If an Addgene verified full plasmid sequence is not available, please contact us prior to placing an order to request the full sequence.
How to cite: TFORF3375 was a gift from Feng Zhang (Addgene plasmid # 144851 ; http://n2t.net/addgene:144851 ; RRID:Addgene_144851)
