>Addgene plasmid #144851 | TFORF3375 | depositor partial sequence | sequence record 286668 | Insert
ATCGATTGATCAACAAGTTTGTACAAAAAAGTTGGCATGTCGGACAGTGATCTAGGTGAGGACGAAGGCC
TCCTCTCCCTGGCGGGCAAAAGGAAGCGCAGGGGGAACCTGCCCAAGGAGTCGGTGAAGATCCTCCGGGA
CTGGCTGTACTTGCACCGCTACAACGCCTACCCCTCAGAGCAGGAGAAGCTGAGCCTTTCTGGACAGACC
AACCTGTCAGTGCTGCAAATATGTAACTGGTTCATCAATGCCCGGCGGCGGCTTCTCCCAGACATGCTTC
GGAAGGATGGCAAAGACCCTAATCAGTTTACCATTTCCCGCCGCGGGGGTAAGGCCTCAGATGTGGCCCT
CCCCCGTGGCAGCAGCCCCTCAGTGCTGGCTGTGTCTGTCCCAGCCCCCACCAATGTGCTCTCCCTGTCT
GTGTGCTCCATGCCGCTTCACTCAGGCCAGGGGGAAAAGCCAGCAGCCCCTTTCCCACGTGGGGAGCTGG
AGTCTCCCAAGCCCCTGGTGACCCCTGGTAGCACACTTACTCTGCTGACCAGGGCTGAGGCTGGAAGCCC
CACAGGTGGACTCTTCAACACGCCACCACCCACACCCCCAGAGCAGGACAAAGAGGACTTCAGCAGCTTC
CAGCTGCTGGTGGAGGTGGCGCTACAGAGGGCTGCTGAGATGGAGCTTCAGAAGCAGCAGGACCCATCAC
TCCCATTACTGCACACTCCCATCCCTTTAGTCTCTGAAAATCCCCAGTACCCAACTTTCTTGTACAAAGT
GGTTGATATCGGTAAGCCTATCCCTAACCCTCTCCTCGGTCTCGATTCTACGTAGTAATGAACTAGTCCG
TAACTTGAAAGTATTTCGATTTCTTGGCTTTATATATCTTGTGGAAAGGACGAACTGGGTCACAGTAGTG
ATTACCC
