>Addgene plasmid #144851 | TFORF3375 | depositor partial sequence | sequence record 286669 | Barcode
ACTGGGTCACAGTAGTGATTACCC
